>Addgene plasmid #60333 | UASGAL-Pleum | depositor full sequence | sequence record 96610 | UASGAL-Pleum sequence 6706 bps
TTTTTACGGTTCCTGGCCTTTTGCTGGCCTTTTGCTCACATGTTCTTTCCTGCGTTATCCCCTGATTCTG
TGGATAACCGTATTACCGCCTTTGAGTGAGCTGATACCGCTCGCCGCAGCCGAACGACCGAGCGCAGCGA
GTCAGTGAGCGAGGAAGCGGAAGAGCGCCCAATACGCAAACCGCCTCTCCCCGCGCGTTGGCCGATTCAT
TAATGCAGCTGGCACGACAGGTTTCCCGACTGGAAAGCGGGCAGTGAGCGCAACGCAATTAATGTGAGTT
ACCTCACTCATTAGGCACCCCAGGCTTTACACTTTATGCTTCCGGCTCCTATGTTGTGTGGAATTGTGAG
CGGATAACAATTTCACACAGGAAACAGCTATGACCATGATTACGCCAAGCGCGCAATTAACCCTCACTAA
AGGGAACAAAAGCTGGAGCTCCGGGATCCTTGGCGCGCCCCTTAATTAACGGAAGCTTTAGTACGGATTA
GAAGCCGCCGAGCGGGCGACAGCCCTCCGACGGAAGACTCTCCTCCGTGCGTCCTCGTCTTCACCGGTCG
CGTTCCTGAAACGCAGATGTGCCTCGCGCCGCACTGCTCCGAACAATAAAGATTCTACAATACTAGCTTT
TATGGTTATGAAGAGGAAAAATTGGCAGTAACCTGGCCCCACAAACCTTCAAATTAACGAATCAAATTAA
CAACCATAGGATGATAATGCGATTAGTTTTTTAGCCTTATTTCTGGGGTAATTAATCAGCGAAGCGATGA
TTTTTGATCTATTAACAGGTTTAAACCAATATTATTTAAGGACCTATTGTTTTTTCCAATAGGTGGTTAG
CAATCGTCTTACTTTCTAACTTTTCTTACCTTTTACATTTCAGCAATATATATATATATATTTCAAGGAT
ATACCATTCTATCTAGAAAAATGTCTAAAGGTGAAGAATTATTCACTGGTGTTGTCCCAATTTTGGTTGA
ATTAGATGGTGATGTTAATGGTCACAAATTTTCTGTCTCCGGTGAAGGTGAAGGTGATGCTACTTACGGT
AAATTGACCTTAAAATTTATTTGTACTACTGGTAAATTGCCAGTTCCATGGCCAACCTTAGTCACTACTT
TAGGTTATGGTTTGATGTGTTTTGCTAGATACCCAGATCATATGAAACAACATGACTTTTTCAAGTCTGC
CATGCCAGAAGGTTATGTTCAAGAAAGAACTATTTTTTTCAAAGATGACGGTAACTACAAGACCAGAGCT
GAAGTCAAGTTTGAAGGTGATACCTTAGTTAATAGAATCGAATTAAAAGGTATTGATTTTAAAGAAGATG
GTAACATTTTAGGTCACAAATTGGAATACAACTATAACTCTCACAATGTTTACATCATGGCTGACAAACA
AAAGAATGGTATCAAAGTTAACTTCAAAATTAGACACAACATTGAAGATGGTTCTGTTCAATTAGCTGAC
CATTATCAACAAAATACTCCAATTGGTGATGGTCCAGTCTTGTTACCAGACAACCATTACTTATCCTATC
AATCTGCCTTATCCAAAGATCCAAACGAAAAGAGAGACCACATGGTCTTGTTAGAATTTGTTACTGCTGC
TGGTATTACCCATGGTATGGATGAATTGTACAAATAAATCGATACCGTCGACCTCGAGTCATGTAATTAG
TTATGTCACGCTTACATTCACGCCCTCCTCCCACATCCGCTCTAACCGAAAAGGAAGGAGTTAGACAACC
TGAAGTCTAGGTCCCTATTTATTTTTTTTAATAGTTATGTTAGTATTAAGAACGTTATTTATATTTCAAA
TTTTTCTTTTTTTTCTGTACAAACGCGTGTACGCATGTAACATTATACTGAAAACCTTGCTTGAGAAGGT
TTTGGGACGCTCGGGTACCCAATTCGCCCTATAGTGAGTCGTATTACGCGCGCTCACTGGCCGTCGTTTT
ACAACGTCGTGACTGGGAAAACCCTGGCGTTACCCAACTTAATCGCCTTGCAGCACATCCCCCTTTCGCC
AGCTGGCGTAATAGCGAAGAGGCCCGCACCGATCGCCCTTCCCAACAGTTGCGCAGCCTGAATGGCGAAT
GGCGCG
[124 nt withheld, positions 2107-2230]
C
[91 nt withheld, positions 2232-2322]
A
[49 nt withheld, positions 2324-2372]
CCTTTGACGTTGGAGTCCACGTTCTTT
[37 nt withheld, positions 2400-2436]
ACCCTATCTCGGTCTATTCTTTTGATTTATAAGGGATTTTGCCGATTTCGGCCTATTGGTTAAAAAATGA
GCTGATTTAACAAAAATTTAACGCGAATTTTAACAAAATATTAACGTTTACAATTTCCTGATGCGGTATT
TTCTCCTTACGCATCTGTGCGGTATTTCACACCGCATAGGGTAATAACTGATATAATTAAATTGAAGCTC
TAATTTGTGAGTTTAGTATACATGCATTTACTTATAATACAGTTTTTTAGTTTTGCTGGCCGCATCTTCT
CAAATATGCTTCCCAGCCTGCTTTTCTGTAACGTTCACCCTCTACCTTAGCATCCCTTCCCTTTGCAAAT
AGTCCTCTTCCAACAATAATAATGTCAGATCCTGTAGAGACCACATCATCCACGGTTCTATACTGTTGAC
CCAATGCGTCTCCCTTGTCATCTAAACCCACACCGGGTGTCATAATCAACCAATCGTAACCTTCATCTCT
TCCACCCATGTCTCTTTGAGCAATAAAGCCGATAACAAAATCTTTGTCGCTCTTCGCAATGTCAACAGTA
CCCTTAGTATATTCTCCAGTAGATAGGGAGCCCTTGCATGACAATTCTGCTAACATCAAAAGGCCTCTAG
GTTCCTTTGTTACTTCTTCTGCCGCCTGCTTCAAACCGCTAACAATACCTGGGCCCACCACACCGTGTGC
ATTCGTAATGTCTGCCCATTCTGCTATTCTGTATACACCCGCAGAGTACTGCAATTTGACTGTATTACCA
ATGTCAGCAAATTTTCTGTCTTCGAAGAGTAAAAAATTGTACTTGGCGGATAATGCCTTTAGCGGCTTAA
CTGTGCCCTCCATGGAAAAATCAGTCAAGATATCCACATGTGTTTTTAGTAAACAAATTTTGGGACCTAA
TGCTTCAACTAACTCCAGTAATTCCTTGGTGGTACGAACATCCAATGAAGCACACAAGTTTGTTTGCTTT
TCGTGCATGATATTAAATAGCTTGGCAGCAACAGGACTAGGATGAGTAGCAGCACGTTCCTTATATGTAG
CTTTCGACATGATTTATCTTCGTTTCCTGCAGGTTTTTGTTCTGTGCAGTTGGGTTAAGAATACTGGGCA
ATTTCATGTTTCTTCAACACTACATATGCGTATATATACCAATCTAAGTCTGTGCTCCTTCCTTCGTTCT
TCCTTCTGTTCGGAGATTACCGAATCAAAAAAATTTCAAAGAAACCGAAATCAAAAAAAAGAATAAAAAA
AAAATGATGAATTGAATTGAAAAGCTGTGGTATGGTGCACTCTCAGTACAATCTGCTCTGATGCCGCATA
GTTAAGCCAGCCCCGACACCCGCCAACACCCGCTGACGCGCCCTGACGGGCTTGTCTGCTCCCGGCATCC
GCTTACAGACAAGCTGTGACCGTCTCCGGGAGCTGCATGTGTCAGAGGTTTTCACCGTCATCACCGAAAC
GCGCGAAGACGAAAGGGCCTCGTGATACGCCTATTTTTATAGGTTAATGTCATGATAATAATGGTTTCTT
AGGACGGATCGCTTGCCTGTAACTTACACGCGCCTCGTATCTTTTAATGATGGAATAATTTGGGAATTTA
CTCTGTGTTTATTTATTTTTATGTTTTGTATTTGGATTTTAGAAAGTAAATAAAGAAGGTAGAAGAGTTA
CGGAATGAAGAAAAAAAAATAAACAAAGGTTTAAAAAATTTCAACAAAAAGCGTACTTTACATATATATT
TATTAGACAAGAAAAGCAGATTAAATAGATATACATTCGATTAACGATAAGTAAAATGTAAAATCACAGG
ATTTTCGTGTGTGGTCTTCTACACAGACAAGATGAAACAATTCGGCATTAATACCTGAGAGCAGGAAGAG
CAAGATAAAAGGTAGTATTTGTTGGCGATCCCCCTAGAGTCTTTTACATCTTCGGAAAACAAAAACTATT
TTTTCTTTAATTTCTTTTTTTACTTTCTATTTTTAATTTATATATTTATATTAAAAAATTTAAATTATAA
TTATTTTTATAGCACGTGATGAAAAGGACCCAGGTGGCACTTTTCGGGGAAATGTGCGCGGAACCCCTAT
TTGTTTATTTTTCTAAATACATTCAAATATGTATCCGCTCATGAGACAATAACCCTGATAAATGCTTCAA
TAATATTGAAAAAGGAAGAGTATGAGTATTCAACATTTCCGTGTCGCCCTTATTCCCTTTTTTGCGGCAT
TTTGCCTTCCTGTTTTTGCTCACCCAGAAACGCTGGTGAAAGTAAAAGATGCTGAAGATCAGTTGGGTGC
ACGAGTGGGTTACATCGAACTGGATCTCAACAGCGGTAAGATCCTTGAGAGTTTTCGCCCCGAAGAACGT
TTTCCAATGATGAGCACTTTTAAAGTTCTGCTATGTGGCGCGGTATTATCCCGTATTGACGCCGGGCAAG
AGCAACTCGGTCGCCGCATACACTATTCTCAGAATGACTTGGTTGAGTACTCACCAGTCACAGAAAAGCA
TCTTACGGATGGCATGACAGTAAGAGAATTATGCAGTGCTGCCATAACCATGAGTGATAACACTGCGGCC
AACTTACTTCTGACAACGATCGGAGGACCGAAGGAGCTAACCGCTTTTTTGCACAACATGGGGGATCATG
TAACTCGCCTTGATCGTTGGGAACCGGAGCTGAATGAAGCCATACCAAACGACGAGCGTGACACCACGAT
GCCTGTAGCAATGGCAACAACGTTGCGCAAACTATTAACTGGCGAACTACTTACTCTAGCTTCCCGGCAA
CAATTAATAGACTGGATGGAGGCGGATAAAGTTGCAGGACCACTTCTGCGCTCGGCCCTTCCGGCTGGCT
GGTTTATTGCTGATAAATCTGGAGCCGGTGAGCGTGGGTCTCGCGGTATCATTGCAGCACTGGGGCCAGA
TGGTAAGCCCTCCCGTATCGTAGTTATCTACACGACGGGGAGTCAGGCAACTATGGATGAACGAAATAGA
CAGATCGCTGAGATAGGTGCCTCACTGATTAAGCATTGGTAACTGTCAGACCAAGTTTACTCATATATAC
TTTAGATTGATTTAAAACTTCATTTTTAATTTAAAAGGATCTAGGTGAAGATCCTTTTTGATAATCTCAT
GACCAAAATCCCTTAACGTGAGTTTTCGTTCCACTGAGCGTCAGACCCCGTAGAAAAGATCAAAGGATCT
TCTTGAGATCCTTTTTTTCTGCGCGTAATCTGCTGCTTGCAAACAAAAAAACCACCGCTACCAGCGGTGG
TTTGTTTGCCGGATCAAGAGCTACCAACTCTTTTTCCGAAGGTAACTGGCTTCAGCAGAGCGCAGATACC
AAATACTGTCCTTCTAGTGTAGCCGTAGTTAGGCCACCACTTCAAGAACTCTGTAGCACCGCCTACATAC
CTCGCTCTGCTAATCCTGTTACCAGTGGCTGCTGCCAGTGGCGATAAGTCGTGTCTTACCGGGTTGGACT
CAAGACGATAGTTACCGGATAAGGCGCAGCGGTCGGGCTGAACGGGGGGTTCGTGCACACAGCCCAGCTT
GGAGCGAACGACCTACACCGAACTGAGATACCTACAGCGTGAGCTATGAGAAAGCGCCACGCTTCCCGAA
GGGAGAAAGGCGGACAGGTATCCGGTAAGCGGCAGGGTCGGAACAGGAGAGCGCACGAGGGAGCTTCCAG
GGGGAAACGCCTGGTATCTTTATAGTCCTGTCGGGTTTCGCCACCTCTGACTTGAGCGTCGATTTTTGTG
ATGCTCGTCAGGGGGGCGGAGCCTATGGAAAAACGCCAGCAACGCGGCCTTTTTACGGTTCCTGGCCTTT
TGCTGGCCTTTTGCTCACATGTTCTTTCCTGCGTTATCCCCTGATTCTGTGGATAACCGTATTACCGCCT
TTGAGTGAGCTGATACCGCTCGCCGCAGCCGAACGACCGAGCGCAGCGAGTCAGTGAGCGAGGAAGCGGA
AGAGCGCCCAATACGCAAACCGCCTCTCCCCGCGCGTTGGCCGATTCATTAATGCAGCTGGCACGACAGG
TTTCCCGACTGGAAAGCGGGCAGTGAGCGCAACGCAATTAATGTGAGTTACCTCACTCATTAGGCACCCC
AGGCTTTACACTTTATGCTTCCGGCTCCTATGTTGTGTGGAATTGTGAGCGGATAACAATTTCACACAGG
AAACAGCTATGACCATGATTACGCCAAGCGCGCAATTAACCCTCACTAAAGGGAACAAAAGCTGGAGCTC
Features (pLannotate 1.2.2; 28 found; start..end, strand, type, name):
     30..163     +  rep_origin     RSF ori (fragment): Plasmids containing the RSF 1030 origin of replication can be propagated in E. coli cells that contain additional plasmids with compatible origins.
    165..257     +  CDS            lacI (fragment): lac repressor; lacI; The lac repressor binds to the lac operator to inhibit transcription in E. coli. This inhibition can be relieved by adding lactose or isopropyl-β-D-thiogalactopyranoside (IPTG).
    270..291     +  protein_bind   CAP binding site: CAP binding activates transcription in the presence of cAMP. E. coli catabolite activator protein
    306..336     +  promoter       lac promoter: promoter for the E. coli lac operon
    344..360     +  protein_bind   lac operator: The lac repressor binds to the lac operator to inhibit transcription in E. coli. This inhibition can be relieved by adding lactose or isopropyl-β-D-thiogalactopyranoside (IPTG). lac repressor encoded by lacI
    405..423     +  promoter       T3 promoter: promoter for bacteriophage T3 RNA polymerase
    484..788     +  promoter       GAL1 promoter (fragment): S. cerevisiae GAL1; inducible promoter, regulated by Gal4
    797..921     +  promoter       LEU2 promoter (fragment): S. cerevisiae LEU2
    931..1647    +  CDS            yeGFP: yeast-enhanced green fluorescent protein codons optimized for translation in S. cerevisiae and C. albicans
   1648..1668    +  misc_feature   MCS (fragment): pBluescript multiple cloning site
   1669..1903    +  terminator     CYC1 terminator (fragment): S. cerevisiae CYC1; transcription terminator for CYC1
   1918..1936    -  promoter       T7 promoter: promoter for bacteriophage T7 RNA polymerase
   1944..2099    +  CDS            lacZα (fragment): LacZα fragment of β-galactosidase; lacZ fragment
   2107..2562    +  rep_origin     f1 ori (sequence partly withheld): f1 bacteriophage origin of replication; arrow indicates direction of (+) strand synthesis
   2563..2614    -  misc_feature   bom (fragment): basis of mobility region from pBR322
   2693..3496    -  CDS            URA3: orotidine-5'-phosphate decarboxylase, required for uracil biosynthesis; S. cerevisiae URA3; yeast auxotrophic marker, counterselectable with 5-fluoroorotic acid (5-FOA)
   3497..3712    -  promoter       URA3 promoter: S. cerevisiae URA3
   3727..3776    -  misc_feature   bom (fragment): basis of mobility region from pBR322
   3878..3912    -  CDS            rop (fragment): Rop protein, which maintains plasmids at low copy number; rop
   3983..4486    -  misc_feature   CEN/ARS: S. cerevisiae CEN6 centromere fused to an autonomously replicating sequence
   4523..4627    +  promoter       AmpR promoter: bla
   4628..5488    +  CDS            AmpR: β-lactamase; bla; confers resistance to ampicillin, carbenicillin, and related antibiotics
   5659..6247    +  rep_origin     ori: high-copy-number ColE1/pMB1/pBR322/pUC origin of replication
   6430..6522    +  CDS            lacI (fragment): lac repressor; lacI; The lac repressor binds to the lac operator to inhibit transcription in E. coli. This inhibition can be relieved by adding lactose or isopropyl-β-D-thiogalactopyranoside (IPTG).
   6535..6556    +  protein_bind   CAP binding site: CAP binding activates transcription in the presence of cAMP. E. coli catabolite activator protein
   6571..6601    +  promoter       lac promoter: promoter for the E. coli lac operon
   6609..6625    +  protein_bind   lac operator: The lac repressor binds to the lac operator to inhibit transcription in E. coli. This inhibition can be relieved by adding lactose or isopropyl-β-D-thiogalactopyranoside (IPTG). lac repressor encoded by lacI
   6670..6688    +  promoter       T3 promoter: promoter for bacteriophage T3 RNA polymerase
