[The description below was written by a language model from this plasmid's Addgene catalogue record and pLannotate feature annotations shown in this document.]
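Description:
UASGAL-Pleum is a yeast expression and synthetic-biology plasmid built on the p416 backbone, a low-copy centromeric E. coli/S. cerevisiae shuttle vector. In bacteria it replicates from a high-copy ColE1/pUC-type origin and is selected with ampicillin through the bla (AmpR) gene. An f1 origin is also present. In yeast it is maintained by a CEN6/ARS element, which keeps it at roughly single-copy levels, and it is selected by uracil prototrophy through URA3 under its own promoter. This marker can also be counterselected with 5-FOA.

The payload is a synthetic hybrid promoter made of S. cerevisiae sequences and cloned between HindIII and XbaI sites. A fragment of the GAL1 promoter region supplies the galactose-responsive, Gal4-regulated upstream activating sequence. It sits immediately upstream of a short LEU2 promoter fragment that serves as the core promoter. In the annotated sequence this hybrid drives a yeast-codon-optimised GFP (yeGFP), followed by the CYC1 terminator, so fluorescence reports promoter strength and inducibility. The catalogue entry itself lists only the promoter as the insert. The cassette lies within pBluescript-derived polylinker remnants flanked by T3 and T7 promoters and lac/lacZα elements.

The feature table shows the lac promoter/operator and T3 region twice, at the start and at the end of the 6,706 nt record. This may mean the deposited sequence overlaps itself at its ends, although the record does not explain the repeat. Short hits to RSF ori, lacI, rop and bom are fragments of backbone sequence rather than functional parts. The construct is intended for characterising and tuning regulated promoter activity in budding yeast by combining upstream activating and core promoter modules.
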