Addgene plasmid #60333: UASGAL-Pleum
Purpose: Contains a promoter of activating sequence derived from native galactose promoter coupled with a core promoter derived from native Leucine promoter.
Depositing lab: Hal Alper. Depositing organization: University of Texas at Austin. Publication: Controlling promoter strength and regulation in Saccharomyces cerevisiae using synthetic hybrid promoters. Blazeck J, Garg R, Reed B, Alper HS. Biotechnol Bioeng. 2012 Nov;109(11):2884-95. doi: 10.1002/bit.24552. Epub 2012 May 17. PubMed 22565375.
Backbone
  Vector backbone: p416
  Backbone size w/o insert (bp): 6000
  Vector type: Yeast Expression, Synthetic Biology ; Yeast synthetic hybrid promoter construct
Growth in bacteria
  Bacterial resistance: Ampicillin, 100 μg/mL
  Growth temperature: 37°C
  Growth strain: DH10B
  Copy number: High Copy
Gene/Insert
  Gene/Insert name: promoter
  Species: S. cerevisiae (budding yeast)
  Cloning method: Restriction Enzyme; 5′ cloning site hindIII (not destroyed); 3′ cloning site xbaI (not destroyed)
  Sequencing primers: 5′ agt; 3′ agt
Terms and licenses: Academic/Nonprofit Terms; Industry Terms: Not Available to Industry
How to cite: UASGAL-Pleum was a gift from Hal Alper (Addgene plasmid # 60333 ; http://n2t.net/addgene:60333 ; RRID:Addgene_60333)
