>Addgene plasmid #60333 | UASGAL-Pleum | addgene partial sequence | sequence record 99493 | Gal1ProF2 5'-CGAAGCGATGATTTTTGATC-3'
TTTTCCAATAGGTGGTTAGCAATCGTCTTACTTTCTAACTTTTCTTACCTTTTACATTTCAGCAATATAT
ATATATATATTTCAAGGATATACCATTCTATCTAGAAAAATGTCTAAAGGTGAAGAATTATTCACTGGTG
TTGTCCCAATTTTGGTTGAATTAGATGGTGATGTTAATGGTCACAAATTTTCTGTCTCCGGTGAAGGTGA
AGGTGATGCTACTTACGGTAAATTGACCTTAAAATTTATTTGTACTACTGGTAAATTGCCAGTTCCATGG
CCAACCTTAGTCACTACTTTAGGTTATGGTTTGATGTGTTTTGCTAGATACCCAGATCATATGAAACAAC
ATGACTTTTTCAAGTCTGCCATGCCAGAAGGTTATGTTCAAGAAAGAACTATTTTTTTCAAAGATGACGG
TAACTACAAGACCAGAGCTGAAGTCAAGTTTGAAGGTGATACCTTAGTTAATAGAATCGAATTAAAAGGT
ATTGATTTTAAAGAAGATGGTAACATTTTAGGTCACAAATTGGAATACAACTATAACTCTCACAATGTTT
ACATCATGGCTGACAAACAAAAGAATGGTATCAAAGTTAACTTCAAAATTAGACACAACATTGAAGATGG
TTCTGTTCAATTAGCTGACCATTATCAACAAAATACTCCAATTGGTGATGGTCCAGTCTTGTTACCAGAC
AACCATTACTTATCCTATCAATCTGCCTTATCCAAAGATCCAAACGAAAAGAGAGA
