>Addgene plasmid #60333 | UASGAL-Pleum | addgene partial sequence | sequence record 99495 | yGFP-R 5'-GCATCACCTTCACCTTCACC-3'
CATCACCATCTAATTCAACCAAAATTGGGACAACACCAGTGAATAATTCTTCACCTTTAGACATTTTTCT
AGATAGAATGGTATATCCTTGAAATATATATATATATATTGCTGAAATGTAAAAGGTAAGAAAAGTTAGA
AAGTAAGACGATTGCTAACCACCTATTGGAAAAAACAATAGGTCCTTAAATAATATTGGTTTAAACCTGT
TAATAGATCAAAAATCATCGCTTCGCTGATTAATTACCCCAGAAATAAGGCTAAAAAACTAATCGCATTA
TCATCCTATGGTTGTTAATTTGATTCGTTAATTTGAAGGTTTGTGGGGCCAGGTTACTGCCAATTTTTCC
TCTTCATAACCATAAAAGCTAGTATTGTAGAATCTTTATTGTTCGGAGCAGTGCGGCGCGAGGCACATCT
GCGTTTCAGGAACGCGACCGGTGAAGACGAGGACGCACGGAGGAGAGTCTTCCGTCGGAGGGCTGTCGCC
CGCTCGGCGGCTTCTAATCCGTACTAAAGCTTCCGTTAATTAAGGGGCGCGCCAAGGATCCCGGAGCTCC
AGCTTTTGTTCCCTTTAGTGAGGGTTAATTGCGCGCTTGGCGTAATCATGGTCATAGCTGTTTCCTGTGT
GAAATTGTTATCCGCTCACAATTCCACACAACATACGAGCCGGAAGCATAAAGTGTAAAGCCTGGGGTGC
CTAATGAGTGAGCTAACTCACATTAATTGCGTTGCGCTCACTG
